>Addgene plasmid #104855 | pPKm-241 | addgene full sequence | sequence record 204871 | Addgene NGS Result
GGCTCCGGTGCCCGTCAGTGGGCAGAGCGCACATCGCCCACAGTCCCCGAGAAGTTGGGGGGAGGGGTCG
GCAATTGAACCGGTGCCTAGAGAAGGTGGCGCGGGGTAAACTGGGAAAGTGATGTCGTGTACTGGCTCCG
CCTTTTTCCCGAGGGTGGGGGAGAACCGTATATAAGTGCAGTAGTCGCCGTGAACGTTCTTTTTCGCAAC
GGGTTTGCCGCCAGAACACAGGTAAGTGCCGTGTGTGGTTCCCGCGGGCCTGGCCTCTTTACGGGTTATG
GCCCTTGCGTGCCTTGAATTACTTCCACCTGGCTGCAGTACGTGATTCTTGATCCCGAGCTTCGGGTTGG
AAGTGGGTGGGAGAGTTCGAGGCCTTGCGCTTAAGGAGCCCCTTCGCCTCGTGCTTGAGTTGAGGCCTGG
CCTGGGCGCTGGGGCCGCCGCGTGCGAATCTGGTGGCACCTTCGCGCCTGTCTCGCTGCTTTCGATAAGT
CTCTAGCCATTTAAAATTTTTGATGACCTGCTGCGACGCTTTTTTTCTGGCAAGATAGTCTTGTAAATGC
GGGCCAAGATCTGCACACTGGTATTTCGGTTTTTGGGGCCGCGGGCGGCGACGGGGCCCGTGCGTCCCAG
CGCACATGTTCGGCGAGGCGGGGCCTGCGAGCGCGGCCACCGAGAATCGGACGGGGGTAGTCTCAAGCTG
GCCGGCCTGCTCTGGTGCCTGGCCTCGCGCCGCCGTGTATCGCCCCGCCCTGGGCGGCAAGGCTGGCCCG
GTCGGCACCAGTTGCGTGAGCGGAAAGATGGCCGCTTCCCGGCCCTGCTGCAGGGAGCTCAAAATGGAGG
ACGCGGCGCTCGGGAGAGCGGGCGGGTGAGTCACCCACACAAAGGAAAAGGGCCTTTCCGTCCTCAGCCG
TCGCTTCATGTGACTCCACGGAGTACCGGGCGCCGTCCAGGCACCTCGATTAGTTCTCGAGCTTTTGGAG
TACGTCGTCTTTAGGTTGGGGGGAGGGGTTTTATGCGATGGAGTTTCCCCACACTGAGTGGGTGGAGACT
GAAGTTAGGCCAGCTTGGCACTTGATGTAATTCTCCTTGGAATTTGCCCTTTTTGAGTTTGGATCTTGGT
TCATTCTCAAGCCTCAGACAGTGGTTCAAAGTTTTTTTCTTCCATTTCAGGTGTCGTGAGGAATTGATCC
TTCGAACTAGAATTCGAAGCTTGAGCTCGAGATCTGAGTCCGGTAGCGCTAGTTCGAAGGATCCGCTAGC
ACATTCGAAGCCGCCACCATGGGCAAGCCCATCCCCAACCCCCTGCTGGGCCTGGACTCCACCGTTAACA
TGGCTACTTACAAAGTGACCCTGATTACACCCGATGGGGAGGTGTCCTACGATGCCCCCGACGATGAGTA
TATTCTGGACAGCGCCGGCGATGCAGGGTACGATCTGCCAGCTTCTTGCAGAGCTGGCGCCTGCAGTACC
TGCGCAGGGAAAATCGTGAGCGGAACAGTGGATCAGAGTGAACAGTCCTTCCTGGACGATGACCAGATCG
AGGCCGGCTATGTGCTGACATGTATTGCCTACCCACAGTCCGATGTGACCATTGAGACCAACAAGGAGGA
AGAGCTGTACGTGTACGGATCTGGGGCCACAAATTTTTCCCTGCTGAAACAGGCTGGGGACGTGGAGGAA
AATCCAGGCCCCGCATCCGGATCTATGCATCATCACCACCACCATGTTAACATGTATGGAATCACCTCAA
CCGCCAACTCAACCGGAAATCAGTCCTACGCTAATCGGCTGTTCATCTACGAAGTGGTCGGGCTGGGAGG
CGACGGACGGAACGAGAATAGCCTGGTGCGCAAGTCCGGGACCACATTCATCACTGTCCCTTACGCACGA
ATGAACCAGGAAATGCAGAGGATTACCAAGCTGGGCGGAAAAATCGTGTCTATTCGACCAGCCGAGGATG
CCGCTCAGATCGTCAGTGAAGGACAGAGCTCCGCTCAGGCATCAGCCCAGAGCCCTATGGCCAGCAGCAC
AAAGATTGTGCACCCCAAAACTACCGACACTAGCGTGCCTGTCAACATCTACCGCCCTAAGACCCCATTC
CTGGGCAAATGCATTGAGAATTATGAACTGGTGGATGAGGGGGGCTCAGGAACTGTGAGGCATGTCACCT
TTGACATCAGCGAGGGGGATCTGAGATACCTGGAAGGGCAGTCCATTGGCATCATTCCCCCTGGAGAGGA
CAAAAACGGGAAGCCTCACAAACTGCGCCTGTATTCCATCGCCTCTACCCGACATGGCGACATGGAGGAT
AATAAGACCGTGAGCCTGTGCGTGAGGCAGCTGGAATACCAGGACCCCGAGTCTGGCGAAACCGTGTACG
GCGTGTGCAGCACATACCTGTGCAACCTGCCAGTGGGAACAGACGATGTCAAGATCACTGGACCAGTGGG
GAAAGAGATGCTGCTGCCCGACGATGAAGACGCAACAGTGGTCATGCTGGCCACAGGGACTGGCATTGCC
CCATTCAGGGCTTTTCTGTGGAGAATGTTTAAGGAGCAGCACGAAGATTATAAGTTCAAAGGGAAGGCCT
GGCTGATCTTTGGCGTGCCCTACACTGCTAATATTCTGTATAAGGACGATTTCGAGAAAATGGCAGCCGA
AAACCCTGACAACTTCAGGCTGACTTACGCTATCTCCCGGGAGCAGAAGACCGCAGACGGAGGGAAAGTG
TACGTCCAGAGTCGGGTGTCAGAATATGCCGATGAGCTGTTTGAAATGATCCAGAAGCCCAACACACACG
TGTACATGTGCGGCCTGAAAGGAATGCAGCCACCCATTGACGAGACCTTTACAGCTGAGGCAGAAAAGCG
CGGCCTGAATTGGGAGGAAATGAGGAGGTCTATGAAAAAAGAGCATCGGTGGCATGTGGAGGTGTATTGA
TAAGTCGACCCTGTGGAATGTGTGTCAGTTAGGGTGTGGAAAGTCCCCAGGCTCCCCAGCAGGCAGAAGT
ATGCAAAGCATGCATCTCAATTAGTCAGCAACCAGGTGTGGAAAGTCCCCAGGCTCCCCAGCAGGCAGAA
GTATGCAAAGCATGCATCTCAATTAGTCAGCAACCATAGTCCCGCCCCTAACTCCGCCCATCCCGCCCCT
AACTCCGCCCAGTTCCGCCCATTCTCCGCCCCATGGCTGACTAATTTTTTTTATTTATGCAGAGGCCGAG
GCCGCCTCGGCCTCTGAGCTATTCCAGAAGTAGTGAGGAGGCTTTTTTGGAGGCCTAGGCTTTTGCAAAA
AGCTTACCATGACCGAGTACAAGCCCACGGTGCGCCTCGCCACCCGCGACGACGTCCCCAGGGCCGTACG
CACCCTCGCCGCCGCGTTCGCCGACTACCCCGCCACGCGCCACACCGTCGATCCGGACCGCCACATCGAG
CGGGTCACCGAGCTGCAAGAACTCTTCCTCACGCGCGTCGGGCTCGACATCGGCAAGGTGTGGGTCGCGG
ACGACGGCGCCGCGGTGGCGGTCTGGACCACGCCGGAGAGCGTCGAAGCGGGGGCGGTGTTCGCCGAGAT
CGGCCCGCGCATGGCCGAGTTGAGCGGTTCCCGGCTGGCCGCGCAGCAACAGATGGAAGGCCTCCTGGCG
CCGCACCGGCCCAAGGAGCCCGCGTGGTTCCTGGCCACCGTCGGCGTCTCGCCCGACCACCAGGGCAAGG
GTCTGGGCAGCGCCGTCGTGCTCCCCGGAGTGGAGGCGGCCGAGCGCGCCGGGGTGCCCGCCTTCCTGGA
GACCTCCGCGCCCCGCAACCTCCCCTTCTACGAGCGGCTCGGCTTCACCGTCACCGCCGACGTCGAGGTG
CCCGAAGGACCGCGCACCTGGTGCATGACCCGCAAGCCCGGTGCCTGACGCCCGCCCCACGACCCGCAGC
GCCCGACCGAAAGGAGCGCACGACCCCATGCATCGATAAAATAAAAGATTTTATTTAGTCTCCAGAAAAA
GGGGGCGGCCGCTCGAGACCTAGAAAAACATGGAGCAATCACAAGTAGCAATACAGCAGCTACCAATGCT
GATTGTGCCTGGCTAGAAGCACAAGAGGAGGAGGAGGTGGGTTTTCCAGTCACACCTCAGGTACCTTTAA
GACCAATGACTTACAAGGCAGCTGTAGATCTTAGCCACTTTTTAAAAGAAAAGGGGGGACTGGAAGGGCT
AATTCACTCCCAACGAAGACAAGATCTGCTTTTTGCTTGTACTGGGTCTCTCTGGTTAGACCAGATCTGA
GCCTGGGAGCTCTCTGGCTAACTAGGGAACCCACTGCTTAAGCCTCAATAAAGCTTGCCTTGAGTGCTTC
AAGTAGTGTGTGCCCGTCTGTTGTGTGACTCTGGTAACTAGAGATCCCTCAGACCCTTTTAGTCAGTGTG
GAAAATCTCTAGCAGTAGTAGTTCATGTCATCTTATTATTCAGTATTTATAACTTGCAAAGAAATGAATA
TCAGAGAGTGAGAGGCCTTGACATTATAATAGATTTAGCAGGAATTGAACTAGGAGTGGAGCACACAGGC
AAAGTTCTAGAGCTCGCTGATCAGCCTCGACTGTGCCTTCTAGTTGCCAGCCATCTGTTGTTTGCCCCTC
CCCCGTGCCTTCCTTGACCCTGGAAGGTGCCACTCCCACTGTCCTTTCCTAATAAAATGAGGAAATTGCA
TCGCATTGTCTGAGTAGGTGTCATTCTATTCTGGGGGGTGGGGTGGGGCAGGACAGCAAGGGGGAGGATT
GGGAAGACAATAGCAGGCATGCTGGGGATGCGGTGGGCTCTATGGCTTCTGAGGCGGAAAGAACCAGCTG
GGGGCGCGCCCCTCGAGGCCGCCATGGTCATAGCTGTTTGACGTCAGGTGGCACTTTTCGGGGAAATGTG
CGCGGAACCCCTATTTGTTTATTTTTCTAAATACATTCAAATATGTATCCGCTCACGAGACAATAACCCT
GATAAATGCTTCAATAATATTGAAAAAGGAAGAGTATGAGTATTCAACATTTCCGTGTCGCCCTTATTCC
CTTTTTTGCGGCATTTTGCCTTCCTGTTTTTGCTCACCCAGAAACGCTGGTGAAAGTAAAAGATGCTGAA
GATCAGTTGGGTGCACGAGTGGGTTACATCGAACTGGATCTCAACAGCGGTAAGATCCTTGAGAGTTTTC
GCCCCGAAGAACGTTTTCCAATGATGAGCACTTTTAAAGTTCTGCTATGTGGCGCGGTATTATCCCGTAT
TGACGCCGGGCAAGAGCAACTCGGTCGCCGCATACACTATTCTCAGAATGACTTGGTTGAGTACTCACCA
GTCACAGAAAAGCATCTTACGGATGGCATGACAGTAAGAGAATTATGCAGTGCTGCCATAACCATGAGTG
ATAACACTGCGGCCAACTTACTTCTGACAACGATCGGAGGACCGAAGGAGCTAACCGCTTTTTTGCACAA
CATGGGGGATCATGTAACTCGCCTTGATCGTTGGGAACCGGAGCTGAATGAAGCCATACCAAACGACGAG
CGTGACACCACGATGCCTGTAGCAATGGCAACAACGTTGCGCAAACTATTAACTGGCGAACTACTTACTC
TAGCTTCCCGGCAACAATTAATAGACTGGATGGAGGCGGATAAAGTTGCAGGACCACTTCTGCGCTCGGC
CCTTCCGGCTGGCTGGTTTATTGCTGATAAATCTGGAGCCGGTGAGCGTGGGTCTCGCGGTATCATTGCA
GCACTGGGGCCAGATGGTAAGCCCTCCCGTATCGTAGTTATCTACACGACGGGGAGTCAGGCAACTATGG
ATGAACGAAATAGACAGATCGCTGAGATAGGTGCCTCACTGATTAAGCATTGGTAACTGTCAGACCAAGT
TTACTCATATATACTTTAGATTGATTTAAAACTTCATTTTTAATTTAAAAGGATCTAGGTGAAGATCCTT
TTTGATAATCTCATGACCAAAATCCCTTAACGTGAGTTTTCGTTCCACTGAGCGTCAGACCCCGTAGAAA
AGATCAAAGGATCTTCTTGAGATCCTTTTTTTCTGCGCGTAATCTGCTGCTTGCAAACAAAAAAACCACC
GCTACCAGCGGTGGTTTGTTTGCCGGATCAAGAGCTACCAACTCTTTTTCCGAAGGTAACTGGCTTCAGC
AGAGCGCAGATACCAAATACTGTTCTTCTAGTGTAGCCGTAGTTAGGCCACCACTTCAAGAACTCTGTAG
CACCGCCTACATACCTCGCTCTGCTAATCCTGTTACCAGTGGCTGCTGCCAGTGGCGATAAGTCGTGTCT
TACCGGGTTGGACTCAAGACGATAGTTACCGGATAAGGCGCAGCGGTCGGGCTGAACGGGGGGTTCGTGC
ACACAGCCCAGCTTGGAGCGAACGACCTACACCGAACTGAGATACCTACAGCGTGAGCTATGAGAAAGCG
CCACGCTTCCCGAAGGGAGAAAGGCGGACAGGTATCCGGTAAGCGGCAGGGTCGGAACAGGAGAGCGCAC
GAGGGAGCTTCCAGGGGGAAACGCCTGGTATCTTTATAGTCCTGTCGGGTTTCGCCACCTCTGACTTGAG
CGTCGATTTTTGTGATGCTCGTCAGGGGGGCGGAGCCTATGGAAAAACGCCAGCAACGCGGCCTTTTTAC
GGTTCTGGCCTTTTGCACGGACCGCCACTGCCAATTACCTGTGGTTTCATTTACTCTAAACCTGTGATTC
CTCTGAATTATTTTCATTTTAAAGAAATTGTATTTGTTAAATATGTACTACAAACTTAGTAGTTGGAAGG
GCTAATTCACTCCCAAAGAAGACAAGATATCCTTGATCTGTGGATCTACCACACACAAGGCTACTTCCCT
GATTAGCAGAACTACACACCAGGGCCAGGGGTCAGATATCCACTGACCTTTGGATGGTGCTACAAGCTAG
TACCAGTTGAGCCAGATAAGGTAGAAGAGGCCAATAAAGGAGAGAACACCAGCTTGTTACACCCTGTGAG
CCTGCATGGGATGGATGACCCGGAGAGAGAAGTGTTAGAGTGGAGGTTTGACAGCCGCCTAGCATTTCAT
CACGTGGCCCGAGAGCTGCATCCGGAGTACTTCAAGAACTGCTGATATCGAGCTTGCTACAAGGGACTTT
CCGCTGGGGACTTTCCAGGGAGGCGTGGCCTGGGCGGGACTGGGGAGTGGCGAGCCCTCAGATCCTGCAT
ATAAGCAGCTGCTTTTTGCCTGTACTGGGTCTCTCTGGTTAGACCAGATCTGAGCCTGGGAGCTCTCTGG
CTAACTAGGGAACCCACTGCTTAAGCCTCAATAAAGCTTGCCTTGAGTGCTTCAAGTAGTGTGTGCCCGT
CTGTTGTGTGACTCTGGTAACTAGAGATCCCTCAGACCCTTTTAGTCAGTGTGGAAAATCTCTAGCAGTG
GCGCCCGAACAGGGACTTGAAAGCGAAAGGGAAACCAGAGGAGCTCTCTCGACGCAGGACTCGGCTTGCT
GAAGCGCGCACGGCAAGAGGCGAGGGGCGGCGACTGGTGAGTACGCCAAAAATTTTGACTAGCGGAGGCT
AGAAGGAGAGAGATGGGTGCGAGAGCGTCAGTATTAAGCGGGGGAGAATTAGATCGCGATGGGAAAAAAT
TCGGTTAAGGCCAGGGGGAAAGAAAAAATATAAATTAAAACATATAGTATGGGCAAGCAGGGAGCTAGAA
CGATTCGCAGTTAATCCTGGCCTGTTAGAAACATCAGAAGGCTGTAGACAAATACTGGGACAGCTACAAC
CATCCCTTCAGACAGGATCAGAAGAACTTAGATCATTATATAATACAGTAGCAACCCTCTATTGTGTGCA
TCAAAGGATAGAGATAAAAGACACCAAGGAAGCTTTAGACAAGATAGAGGAAGAGCAAAACAAAAGTAAG
ACCACCGCACAGCAACCGGCCGCTGATCTTCAGACCTGGAGGAGGAGATATGAGGGACAATTGGAGAAGT
GAATTATATAAATATAAAGTAGTAAAAATTGAACCATTAGGAGTAGCACCCACCAAGGCAAAGAGAAGAG
TGGTGCAGAGAGAAAAAAGAGCAGTGGGAATAGGAGCTTTGTTCCTTGGGTTCTTGGGAGCAGCAGGAAG
CACTATGGGCGCAGCGTCAATGACGCTGACGGTACAGGCCAGACAATTATTGTCTGGTATAGTGCAGCAG
CAGAACAATTTGCTGAGGGCTATTGAGGCGCAACAGCATCTGTTGCAACTCACAGTCTGGGGCATCAAGC
AGCTCCAGGCAAGAATCCTGGCTGTGGAAAGATACCTAAAGGATCAACAGCTCCTGGGGATTTGGGGTTG
CTCTGGAAAACTCATTTGCACCACTGCTGTGCCTTGGAATGCTAGTTGGAGTAATAAATCTCTGGAACAG
ATTTGGAATCACACGACCTGGATGGAGTGGGACAGAGAAATTAACAATTACACAAGCTTAATACACTCCT
TAATTGAAGAATCGCAAAACCAGCAAGAAAAGAATGAACAAGAATTATTGGAATTAGATAAATGGGCAAG
TTTGTGGAATTGGTTTAACATAACAAATTGGCTGTGGTATATAAAATTATTCATAATGATAGTAGGAGGC
TTGGTAGGTTTAAGAATAGTTTTTGCTGTACTTTCTATAGTGAATAGAGTTAGGCAGGGATATTCACCAT
TATCGTTTCAGACCCACCTCCCAACCCCGAGGGGACCCGACAGGCCCGAAGGAATAGAAGAAGAAGGTGG
AGAGAGAGACAGAGACAGATCCATTCGATTAGTGAACGGATCTCGACGGTATCGCCACAAATGGCAGTAT
TCATCCACAATTTTAAAAGAAAGGGGGGGATTGGGGGGTACAGTGCAGGGGAAAGAATAGTAGACATAAT
AGCAACAGACATACAAACTAAAGAATTACAAAAACAAATTACAAAAATTCAAAATTTTCGGGTTTATTAC
AGGGACAGCAGAGATCCACTTTGGATCGATAAGCTTTGCAAAGATGGATAAAGTTTTAAACAGAGAGGAA
TCTTTGCAGCTAATGGACCTTCTAGGTCTTGAAAGGAGTGGGAATT
Features (pLannotate 1.2.2; 22 found; start..end, strand, type, name):
      1..1179    +  promoter       EF-1α promoter: strong constitutive promoter for human elongation factor EF-1α
   1199..1242    -  misc_feature   MCS (fragment): multiple cloning site
   1330..1620    +  CDS            petF: FER_SYNY3 - Also known as fed. Experimental evidence at protein level: Swiss-Prot protein existence level 1. Ferredoxins are iron-sulfur proteins that transfer electrons in a wide variety of metabolic reactions. From Synechocystis sp. (strain PCC 6803 / Kazusa).
   1666..1692    +  CDS            T2A (fragment): 2A peptide from Thosea asigna virus capsid protein Eukaryotic ribosomes fail to insert a peptide bond between the Gly and Pro residues, yielding separate polypeptides.
   1732..2937    +  CDS            petH: FENR_SYNP2 - Experimental evidence at protein level: Swiss-Prot protein existence level 1. From Synechococcus sp. (strain ATCC 27264 / PCC 7002 / PR-6) (Agmenellum quadruplicatum).
   2960..3289    +  promoter       SV40 promoter: SV40 enhancer and early promoter
   3299..3898    +  CDS            PuroR: puromycin N-acetyltransferase; pac from Streptomyces alboniger; confers resistance to puromycin
   3992..4189    +  CDS            nef (fragment): NEF_HV1Z2 - Experimental evidence at protein level: Swiss-Prot protein existence level 1. Extracellular Nef protein targets CD4(+) T-lymphocytes for apoptosis by interacting with CXCR4 surface receptors. From Human immunodeficiency virus type 1 group M subtype D (isolate Z2/CDC-Z34) (HIV-1).
   4191..4424    +  LTR            3' LTR (ΔU3): self-inactivating 3' long terminal repeat (LTR) from HIV-1
   4581..4805    +  polyA_signal   bGH poly(A) signal: bovine growth hormone polyadenylation signal
   4809..4830    +  promoter       SV40 promoter (fragment): SV40 enhancer and early promoter
   4901..5005    +  promoter       AmpR promoter: bla
   5006..5866    +  CDS            AmpR: β-lactamase; bla; confers resistance to ampicillin, carbenicillin, and related antibiotics
   6037..6625    +  rep_origin     ori: high-copy-number ColE1/pMB1/pBR322/pUC origin of replication
   6783..7112    +  CDS            nef (fragment): NEF_HV1BR - Experimental evidence at protein level: Swiss-Prot protein existence level 1. Extracellular Nef protein targets CD4(+) T-lymphocytes for apoptosis by interacting with CXCR4 surface receptors (PubMed:14990729). From Human immunodeficiency virus type 1 group M subtype B (isolate BRU/LAI) (HIV-1).
   7160..7417    +  LTR            5' LTR (truncated): truncated 5' long terminal repeat (LTR) from HIV-1
   7464..7589    +  misc_feature   HIV-1 Ψ: packaging signal of human immunodeficiency virus type 1
   7573..7911    +  CDS            HIV-1 gag (fragment): gag protein from human immunodeficiency virus 1; gag
   8082..8315    +  misc_feature   RRE: The Rev response element (RRE) of HIV-1 allows for Rev-dependent mRNA export from the nucleus to the cytoplasm.
   8692..8792    +  CDS            Rev (fragment): human immunodeficiency virus 1 (HIV-1) Rev protein; rev; enhances nuclear export of unspliced and incompletely spliced viral mRNAs
   8831..8948    +  misc_feature   cPPT/CTS: central polypurine tract and central termination sequence of HIV-1
   9004..9070    +  CDS            small t antigen (fragment): SV40 (simian virus 40) small t antigen
