[The description below was written by a language model from this plasmid's Addgene catalogue record and pLannotate feature annotations shown in this document.]
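Description:
pPKm-241 is a self-inactivating HIV-1-based lentiviral transfer plasmid built on the pSIN backbone (about 9.1 kb) for expression of a two-enzyme cyanobacterial electron-transfer pair in mammalian cells. In bacteria it is maintained through a high-copy ColE1/pUC-type origin and an ampicillin resistance gene. The lentiviral portion comprises a truncated 5' LTR, the Ψ packaging signal with an adjoining gag fragment, the Rev response element for Rev-dependent nuclear export of the genomic RNA, the cPPT/CTS element, and a ΔU3 3' LTR that inactivates LTR promoter activity after integration, followed by a bGH polyadenylation signal. Short nef, Rev and SV40 small t fragments detected by the annotation appear to be residual backbone sequence rather than functional genes.

The payload is driven by the strong constitutive human EF-1α promoter and encodes ferredoxin (Fd, petF) and ferredoxin-NADP+ reductase (FNR, petH) as a single open reading frame joined by a 2A ribosome-skipping peptide, so the two proteins are produced separately from one transcript. The catalogue names the linker as P2A, whereas the automated annotation reports only a partial T2A match. Likewise, the record gives Synechococcus sp. as the source of both genes, while the ferredoxin's closest database match is a Synechocystis protein; the reductase matches Synechococcus PCC 7002. The "cyto" prefix suggests cytosolic versions, though the record does not explain it. Downstream, an SV40 promoter drives puromycin N-acetyltransferase for selecting transduced or transfected cells. The associated work concerns using Fd/FNR systems to biosynthesise orthogonal molecules in mammalian cells, enabling genetically encoded PhyB optogenetics.
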