Addgene plasmid #104855: pPKm-241
Purpose: pSIN-cytosFD-P2A-cytosFNR, expressing Synechococcus sp Fd and FNR, under EF-1alpha promoter
Depositing lab: Todd Coleman. Depositing organization: University of California, San Diego (UCSD). Publication: Biosynthesis of Orthogonal Molecules Using Ferredoxin and Ferredoxin-NADP(+) Reductase Systems Enables Genetically Encoded PhyB Optogenetics. Kyriakakis P, Catanho M, Hoffner N, Thavarajah W, Hu VJ, Chao SS, Hsu A, Pham V, Naghavian L, Dozier LE, Patrick GN, Coleman TP. ACS Synth Biol. 2018 Feb 16;7(2):706-717. doi: 10.1021/acssynbio.7b00413. Epub 2018 Jan 24. PubMed 29301067.
Backbone
  Vector backbone: pSIN
  Vector type: Mammalian Expression, Lentiviral
  Selectable markers: Puromycin
Growth in bacteria
  Bacterial resistance: Ampicillin, 100 μg/mL
  Growth temperature: 37°C
  Growth strain: NEB Stable
  Copy number: High Copy
Gene/Insert
  Gene/Insert name: cytosFd-cytosFNR
  Species: Synechococcus sp
  Promoter: EF-1alpha
  Cloning method: Unknown
  Sequencing primers: 5′ Unknown
Terms and licenses: Academic/Nonprofit Terms; Industry Terms: Not Available to Industry
How to cite: pPKm-241 was a gift from Todd Coleman (Addgene plasmid # 104855 ; http://n2t.net/addgene:104855 ; RRID:Addgene_104855)
